>Addgene plasmid #241913 | pDestTol2CG2-QUAS:cPla2-mKate2 | addgene full sequence | sequence record 487156 | Addgene NGS Result
TTATACATAGTTGATAATTCACTGGCCGTCGTTTTACGGTACCATCGATGATGATCCAGACATGATAAGA
TACATTGATGAGTTTGGACAAACCACAACTAGAATGCAGTGAAAAAAATGCTTTATTTGTGAAATTTGTG
ATGCTATTGCTTTATTTGTAACCATTATAAGCTGCAATAAACAAGTTAACAACAACAATTGCATTCATTT
TATGTTTCAGGTTCAGGGGGAGGTGTGGGAGGTTTTTTAAAGCAAGTAAAACCTCTACAAATGTGGTATG
GCTGATTATGATCCTCTAGATCAGATCTCTTGTTTATTGCAGCTTATAATGGTTACAAATAAAGCAATAG
CATCACAAATTTCACAAATAAAGCATTTTTTTCACTGCATTCTAGTTGTGGTTTGTCCAAACTCATCAAT
GTATCTTATCATGTCTGGATCTACGTAATACGACTCACTATAGTTCTAGAGGCTCGAGAGGGGCCGCTTT
ACTTGTACAGCTCGTCCATGCCGAGAGTGATCCCGGCGGCGGTCACGAACTCCAGCAGGACCATGTGATC
GCGCTTCTCGTTGGGGTCTTTGCTCAGGGCGGACTGGGTGCTCAGGTAGTGGTTGTCGGGCAGCAGCACG
GGGCCGTCGCCGATGGGGGTGTTCTGCTGGTAGTGGTCGGCGAGCTGCACGCTGCCGTCCTCGATGTTGT
GGCGGATCTTGAAGTTCACCTTGATGCCGTTCTTCTGCTTGTCGGCCATGATATAGACGTTGTGGCTGTT
GTAGTTGTACTCCAGCTTGTGCCCCAGGATGTTGCCGTCCTCCTTGAAGTCGATGCCCTTCAGCTCGATG
CGGTTCACCAGGGTGTCGCCCTCGAACTTCACCTCGGCGCGGGTCTTGTAGTTGCCGTCGTCCTTGAAGA
AGATGGTGCGCTCCTGGACGTAGCCTTCGGGCATGGCGGACTTGAAGAAGTCGTGCTGCTTCATGTGGTC
GGGGTAGCGGCTGAAGCACTGCACGCCGTAGGTCAGGGTGGTCACGAGGGTGGGCCAGGGCACGGGCAGC
TTGCCGGTGGTGCAGATGAACTTCAGGGTCAGCTTGCCGTAGGTGGCATCGCCCTCGCCCTCGCCGGACA
CGCTGAACTTGTGGCCGTTTACGTCGCCGTCCAGCTCGACCAGGATGGGCACCACCCCGGTGAACAGCTC
CTCGCCCTTGCTCACCATGGTCACTGTCTGCTTTGCTGTTGGTCTGGGCTCCTGGGTCACTGGCTTACTA
ATGGAGTCTTTATGTATGAGGACTCTTATCAATTGTTCTTCTATAAAGGTCTGCAGTGTTTCTGTTCGTC
CCCTACATGGACACCCAGAGCCTCCTAAATACAGGAGCCCTGATAACTGCACAAGTGCTCAGATTCCAGC
AGGGTGGAAAATGAGATAAAGTGTGCAGATGGGGAGGGGGACGTGAATGAGAGATTTGAGGGATGAAAAG
GATGGATGAACGCATTGAAAATAGCCCCTTTCACAAAATAATACCAGTAAATTGTCATATAATTAATGAC
CAGACCTTTACCTGTAAATGATGTGATGTTCATATACAGAAGAATGCCAACAATTTACAGATGATTTTAC
AAATTCTTAATTTTCCTTTTCTAAATGGATTTGTTCACACATTATCTCTTCAAAGCAATTGAATTTTCTG
GAAAAGATTGGCTGTGTGTGTAAAAGGTGCTACTGAGGAATTTAATGTGACATGGAATGAAGCAAACAGC
AGCCTAAGACAGGATGGCAGGAAAAATGTCACATGTTTAAAATAAGAGTGAAACCAACGACCTGGACTTA
TAGAGACTGTGTGTCCTTAGGCAAAGCTCTTGTACAAACAGTGCTTGTGACTGTGAAATTCGGGGTTTGC
CTGGATTGTGTTAAATGTGTGCTTGGATGTATCATAAAAAAGAATCGGTTCTCTGTATTTGACATTTTCT
GTAATTTATCTAAAGTTACAACTGGCTATGCCTGATTTTTATCACTATTGAATCAATCATTTTAAAGAAT
GTTAAGTCTGCTGATTTGGAGAGCTCATTTACATTTATTTTGAATGTCTCTTATTTAACACAACTGATTT
AAGCTTTAGATCTGCGAAGATACGGCCACGGGTGCTCTTGATCCTGTGGCTGATTTTGGACTGTGCTGCT
CGCAGCTGCTGATGAATCACATACTTCCTCCATTTTCTTCCACTGATTGACTGTTATAATTTCCCTAATT
TCCAGGTCAAGGTGCTGTGCATTGTGGTAATAGATGTGACATGACGTCACTTCCAAAGGACCAATGAACA
TGTCTGACCAATTTCATATAATGTGAAAACGATTTTCATAGGCAGAATAAATAACATTTAAATTAAACTG
GGCATCAGCGCAATTCAATTGGTTTGGTAATAGCAAGGGAAAATAGAATGAAGTGATCTCCAAAAAATAA
GTACTTTTTGACTGTAAATAAAATTGTAAGGAGTAAAAAGTACTTTTTTTTCTAAAAAAATGTAATTAAG
TAAAAGTAAAAGTATTGATTTTTAATTGTACTCAAGTAAAGTAAAAATCCCCAAAAATAATACTTAAGTA
CAGTAATCAAGTAAAATTACTCAAGTACTTTACACCTCTGGTTCTTGACCCCCTACCTTCAGCAAGCCCA
GCAGATCCACTAGTTCTAGAGCGGCCGCCACCGCGGTGGAGCTCCAGCTTTTGTTCCCTTTAGTGAGGGT
TAATTGCGCGCTTGGCGTAATCATGGTCATAGCTGTTTCCTGTGTGAAATTGTTATCCGCTCACAATTCC
ACACAACATACGAGCCGGAAGCATAAAGTGTAAAGCCTGGGGTGCCTAATGAGTGAGCTAACTCACATTA
ATTGCGTTGCGCTCACTGCCCGCTTTCCAGTCGGGAAACCTGTCGTGCCAGCTGCATTAATGAATCGGCC
AACGCGCGGGGAGAGGCGGTTTGCGTATTGGGCGCTCTTCCGCTTCCTCGCTCACTGACTCGCTGCGCTC
GGTCGTTCGGCTGCGGCGAGCGGTATCAGCTCACTCAAAGGCGGTAATACGGTTATCCACAGAATCAGGG
GATAACGCAGGAAAGAACATGTGAGCAAAAGGCCAGCAAAAGGCCAGGAACCGTAAAAAGGCCGCGTTGC
TGGCGTTTTTCCATAGGCTCCGCCCCCCTGACGAGCATCACAAAAATCGACGCTCAAGTCAGAGGTGGCG
AAACCCGACAGGACTATAAAGATACCAGGCGTTTCCCCCTGGAAGCTCCCTCGTGCGCTCTCCTGTTCCG
ACCCTGCCGCTTACCGGATACCTGTCCGCCTTTCTCCCTTCGGGAAGCGTGGCGCTTTCTCATAGCTCAC
GCTGTAGGTATCTCAGTTCGGTGTAGGTCGTTCGCTCCAAGCTGGGCTGTGTGCACGAACCCCCCGTTCA
GCCCGACCGCTGCGCCTTATCCGGTAACTATCGTCTTGAGTCCAACCCGGTAAGACACGACTTATCGCCA
CTGGCAGCAGCCACTGGTAACAGGATTAGCAGAGCGAGGTATGTAGGCGGTGCTACAGAGTTCTTGAAGT
GGTGGCCTAACTACGGCTACACTAGAAGAACAGTATTTGGTATCTGCGCTCTGCTGAAGCCAGTTACCTT
CGGAAAAAGAGTTGGTAGCTCTTGATCCGGCAAACAAACCACCGCTGGTAGCGGTGGTTTTTTTGTTTGC
AAGCAGCAGATTACGCGCAGAAAAAAAGGATCTCAAGAAGATCCTTTGATCTTTTCTACGGGGTCTGACG
CTCAGTGGAACGAAAACTCACGTTAAGGCATTTTGGTCATGAGATTATCAAAAAGGATCTTCACCTAGAT
CCTTTTAAATTAAAAATGAAGTTTTAAATCAATCTAAAGTATATATGAGTAAACTTGGTCTGACAGTTAC
CAATGCTTAATCAGTGAGGCACCTATCTCAGCGATCTGTCTATTTCGTTCATCCATAGTTGCCTGACTCC
CCGTCGTGTAGATAACTACGATACGGGAGGGCTTACCATCTGGCCCCAGTGCTGCAATGATACCGCGAGA
CCCACGCTCACCGGCTCCAGATTTATCAGCAATAAACCAGCCAGCCGGAAGGGCCGAGCGCAGAAGTGGT
CCTGCAACTTTATCCGCCTCCATCCAGTCTATTAATTGTTGCCGGGAAGCTAGAGTAAGTAGTTCGCCAG
TTAATAGTTTGCGCAACGTTGTTGCCATTGCTACAGGCATCGTGGTGTCACGCTCGTCGTTTGGTATGGC
TTCATTCAGCTCCGGTTCCCAACGATCAAGGCGAGTTACATGATCCCCCATGTTGTGCAAAAAAGCGGTT
AGCTCCTTCGGTCCTCCGATCGTTGTCAGAAGTAAGTTGGCCGCAGTGTTATCACTCATGGTTATGGCAG
CACTGCATAATTCTCTTACTGTCATGCCATCCGTAAGATGCTTTTCTGTGACTGGTGAGTACTCAACCAA
GTCATTCTGAGAATAGTGTATGCGGCGACCGAGTTGCTCTTGCCCGGCGTCAATACGGGATAATACCGCG
CCACATAGCAGAACTTTAAAAGTGCTCATCATTGGAAAACGTTCTTCGGGGCGAAAACTCTCAAGGATCT
TACCGCTGTTGAGATCCAGTTCGATGTAACCCACTCGTGCACCCAACTGATCTTCAGCATCTTTTACTTT
CACCAGCGTTTCTGGGTGAGCAAAAACAGGAAGGCAAAATGCCGCAAAAAAGGGAATAAGGGCGACACGG
AAATGTTGAATACTCATACTCTTCCTTTTTCAATATTATTGAAGCATTTATCAGGGTTATTGTCTCATGA
GCGGATACATATTTGAATGTATTTAGAAAAATAAACAAATAGGGGTTCCGCGCACATTTCCCCGAAAAGT
GCCACCTAAATTGTAAGCGTTAATATTTTGTTAAAATTCGCGTTAAATTTTTGTTAAATCAGCTCATTTT
TTAACCAATAGGCCGAAATCGGCAAAATCCCTTATAAATCAAAAGAATAGACCGAGATAGGGT
[37 nt withheld, positions 5034-5070]
AAAGAACGTGGACTCCAACGTCAAAGG
[49 nt withheld, positions 5098-5146]
T
[86 nt withheld, positions 5148-5233]
GCTGGCTAAGAACTCATCAGCCTCCCCGGTCCATCTACCCACGTACCAATGCACCAATTGGCCACAATGA
CGGCTACTACATGGTGCCATTCCTTCCTCTTTATAGGAATGGAGACTACCTCCTGTCCAACAATGCTCTT
GGATACGAGTACGCCTACCTGTTGGACCCAGGTCATTGCACAACACCAGAAATGCCCTCTGATCTGCAAA
AGACGTGAATATCTGTTCAGACACCCATATCCACTCTGTTCCACACAGGTCAGAGGTTTGTCCAGGAGTT
CTTGACAGAGGTGTAAAAAGTACTCAAAAATTTTACTCAAGTGAAAGTACAAGTACTTAGGGAAAATTTT
ACTCAATTAAAAGTAAAAGTATCTGGCTAGAATCTTACTTGAGTAAAAGTAAAAAAGTACTCCATTAAAA
TTGTACTTGAGTATTAAGGAAGTAAAAGTAAAAGCAAGAAAGAAAACTAGAGATTCTTGTTTAAGCTTTT
AATCTCAAAAAACATTAAATGAAATGCATACAAGGTTTTATCCTGCTTTAGAACTGTTTGTATTTAATTA
TCAAACTATAAGACAGACAATCTAATGCCAGTACACGCTACTCAAAGTTGTAAAACCTCAGATTTAACTT
CAGTAGAAGCTGATTCTCAAAATTGTTAGTGTCAAGCCTAGCTCTTTTGGGGCTGAAAAGCAATCCTGCA
GTGCTGAAAAGCCTCTCACAGGCAGCCGATGCGGGAAGAGGTGTATTAGTCTTGATAGAGAGGCTGCAAA
TAGCAGGAAACGTGAGCAGAGACTCCCTGGTGTCTGAAACACAGGCCAGATGGGCCCTCGAGCAGGAAAC
AGCTATGACCATGATTACGCCAAGCTATCAACTTTGTATAGAAAAGTTGGGGTAATCGCTTATCCTCGGA
TAAACAATTATCCTCACGGGTAATCGCTTATCCGCTCGGGTAATCGCTTATCCTCGGGTAATCGCTTATC
CTTGCAAGGGTCGACTCTAGAGGGTATATAATGGATCCCATCGCGTCTCAGCCTCACTTTGAGCTCCTCC
ACACGAATTCCCTCGACCTCGAAGACGCGTCAAGTTTGTACAAAAAAGCAGGCTGGACGGATCTATCGAT
GCCACAATGTCCAACATTATAGTTGAGCATCAGTATTCTCATAGACTGAAATTGACTGTGGTGAGAGCTG
AAAATGTAACTAAAGGAGCATTTGGGGATTTATTGGACACCCCGGACCCTTATGTTGAGCTGTCAGTGCC
AACCACACCAGAGTCAAGAAAACGAACCCGCCACATTAACAATGACATTAACCCCAAGTGGAACGAGACC
TTTGAGTTCATATTGGATCCCAATCAATCCAATGTTTTGGAGGTGACACTGATGGATGCCAATTATGTCA
TGGATGAAACTCTTGGCACAGCAAAATATTCCCTCTCAAAACTCAAAGTGGCACAAATGGAGCATGTGAC
CCTCTCTATCGGCAAGACAACCAAAGTGTTCCTCGACTTGCTCTTGGAAGTTTGCGCATCCACAGACCTG
CGCTTCAGCATGACACTGTGTGATCAAGAGAAGCTGTTCATGCAGACACGCAGAGACAGGGTCATGCTCA
GCATAAAGAAGCTTCTTAAAATGGAAAACCCTCGTTTCCTTCCATCCTCACCAAGAGAGGTTCCCACCAT
CGCTATTCTGGGCTCTGGAGGAGGTTTTCGTGCAATGGTGGGCTTCTCTGGTGTGATGAAGGCTTTGTAT
GAATCTGGCGTGTTTGACTGTGCAACATATGTGGCAGGACTTTCAGGATCAACATGGTATATGTCTATGC
TGTACTCTCATCCAGAGTTTCCTGCTAAAGGCCCAGGCGACATTAATAAAGAGCTCATGAACAGAGTCAG
TAATAACCCACTCAAACTGCTCCTGCCCCAAAACATCAACCGCTACGTCAAAGCACTGTGGAAGAAGAAA
TCTGCTGGACAGCCGGTCACCTTCACTGACATCTTCGGGATGTTGATAGGAGAGACGCTTATTCCAGGGA
GAATGAACATTAAGCTGAGCTCATTGAAAGGGAAAATTAATGAAGGTCAGAGCCCTCTTCCTCTCTTCAC
CTGTCTGCACGTCAAACCTGACGTCTCTGAGCTCATGTTTGCAGATTGGGTGGAGTTCAGCCCTTATGAA
ATTGGCATGGCCAAATATGGCACCTTCATGTCTCCTGGGCTGTTTGGCAGCAAATTCTTCATGGGAAGTG
TTGTGAAACAATATGAGGAAAACCCCTTACATTTCCTGATGGGTGTGTGGGGAAGTGCTTTTTCCATCCT
CTTTAACCGGGTTTTGGGTGTGAAGGAGACGACCAGCAGTAGCACTATGGAGGAGGAGCTGGAGCAAATT
AAACCAGAGCACATTGTGGGTGACGATTCTGCTGATAACGAGGAGGAAACTCAAAGAGGAGGCACAGAGT
CTGCAGATGCAGAGGACGAGCGCCAGCGTCATGCCCAGGCCAGCTGGGTACAGCGCATGTTGACCTCCAT
CATGGGCGACACCACTCTGTTCACCACTCGTGAGGGCCGCGCAGGCAAAGTGCACAACTTCATGCTGGGA
CTGAACCTGAACTCAACCCTGCCCTTCTCTCCCTTCAGCGGCATCACACACCAGACCTCGCTGGAGGAGG
AAGTGGACGCTGTTACTGATCCGGATGAGTTTGAGCGAATCTATGAGCCTCTGGATGTGAAGAGCAAGAA
AATCCATGTGGTGGACAGTGGCTTGACCTTTAACCTGCCCTACCCTCTCATTCTGCGGTGTCAGAGAGGA
GTCGACCTGATTATTTCATTCGACTTCTCAGCCCGACCCAGTGACTCCAGCCCACCGTTCAAAGAGTTAC
TGCTGGCTGAAAAATGGGCCCGTATGAATAAGCTGCCCTTCCCGAAGATTGATTCGAAAGTATTCGACAG
AGAGGGTCTAAAAGAGTGCTATGTGTTCAAGCCTGCTAAAGGAGACAAGAACTGCCCCACCATCATTCAT
TTTGTCTTGGCCAACATCAACTTCCGGAATTTTAAAGCCCCTGGAGTTCCTCGAGATTCAGACAAGGACA
TAGAGTTTGGTGACTTTGACATATTTGACGAGCCAGCCTCCCCTTACTCCACTTTCAACTTCAAATACAA
CAACCAGGCCTTCAAGAGACTTCATGACCTCATGGAGTTCAATACGCTTAACAACATCGAGGTTATCAAA
GAAGCCATTAAAGACAGCATTCTGCTGAGACGAGAGAACCCAGCGCGATGTTCGGTTTCCCTTTCGCTCA
GTGAAATCGAAAACAAGAAGTTCCTGAAACGAGACAACAGCATTGCAAAACGACCCACCGGAGCTGGAGG
AATTCGTCCTGGATCTATGGTGTCTAAGGGCGAAGAGCTGATTAAGGAGAACATGCACATGAAGCTGTAC
ATGGAGGGCACCGTGAACAACCACCACTTCAAGTGCACATCCGAGGGCGAAGGCAAGCCCTACGAGGGCA
CCCAGACCATGAGAATCAAGGCCGTCGAGGGCGGCCCTCTCCCCTTCGCCTTCGACATCCTGGCTACCAG
CTTCATGTACGGCAGCAAAACCTTCATCAACCACACCCAGGGCATCCCCGACTTCTTTAAGCAGTCCTTC
CCTGAGGGCTTCACATGGGAGAGAGTCACCACATACGAAGACGGGGGCGTGCTGACCGCTACCCAGGACA
CCAGCCTCCAGGACGGCTGCCTCATCTACAACGTCAAGATCAGAGGGGTGAACTTCCCATCCAACGGCCC
TGTGATGCAGAAGAAAACACTCGGCTGGGAGGCCTCCACCGAGACCCTGTACCCCGCTGACGGCGGCCTG
GAAGGCAGAGCCGACATGGCCCTGAAGCTCGTGGGCGGGGGCCACCTGATCTGCAACTTGAAGACCACAT
ACAGATCCAAGAAACCCGCTAAGAACCTCAAGATGCCCGGCGTCTACTATGTGGACAGAAGACTGGAAAG
AATCAAGGAGGCCGACAAAGAGACCTACGTCGAGCAGCACGAGGTGGCTGTGGCCAGATACTGCGACCTC
CCTAGCAAACTGGGGCACAAACTGTAACTCGAGACCCAGCTTTCTTGTACAAAGTGGGGGATCCAGACAT
GATAAGATACATTGATGAGTTTGGACAAACCACAACTAGAATGCAGTGAAAAAAATGCTTTATTTGTGAA
ATTTGTGATGCTATTGCTTTATTTGTAACCATTATAAGCTGCAATAAACAAGTTAACAACAACAATTGCA
TTCATTTTATGTTTCAGGTTCAGGGGGAGGTGTGGGAGGTTTTTTCCAACTTTA
Features (pLannotate 1.2.2; 25 found; start..end, strand, type, name):
     17..37      +  CDS            lacZα (fragment): LacZα fragment of β-galactosidase; lacZ fragment
     53..187     -  polyA_signal   SV40 poly(A) signal: SV40 polyadenylation signal
    210..293     -  CDS            large T antigen (fragment): large T antigen from SV40 (simian virus 40)
    309..441     +  polyA_signal   SV40 poly(A) signal: SV40 polyadenylation signal
    446..463     +  promoter       T7 promoter (fragment): promoter for bacteriophage T7 RNA polymerase
    489..1208    -  CDS            EGFP: the original enhanced GFP (Yang et al., 1996) mammalian codon-optimized
   2664..2704    -  misc_feature   MCS (fragment): pBluescript multiple cloning site
   2717..2735    -  promoter       T3 promoter: promoter for bacteriophage T3 RNA polymerase
   2780..2796    -  protein_bind   lac operator: The lac repressor binds to the lac operator to inhibit transcription in E. coli. This inhibition can be relieved by adding lactose or isopropyl-β-D-thiogalactopyranoside (IPTG). lac repressor encoded by lacI
   2804..2834    -  promoter       lac promoter: promoter for the E. coli lac operon
   2849..2870    -  protein_bind   CAP binding site: CAP binding activates transcription in the presence of cAMP. E. coli catabolite activator protein
   2883..2975    -  CDS            lacI (fragment): lac repressor; lacI; The lac repressor binds to the lac operator to inhibit transcription in E. coli. This inhibition can be relieved by adding lactose or isopropyl-β-D-thiogalactopyranoside (IPTG).
   3158..3746    -  rep_origin     ori: high-copy-number ColE1/pMB1/pBR322/pUC origin of replication
   3917..4777    -  CDS            AmpR: β-lactamase; bla; confers resistance to ampicillin, carbenicillin, and related antibiotics
   4778..4882    -  promoter       AmpR promoter: bla
   4908..5233    -  rep_origin     M13 ori (fragment) (sequence partly withheld): M13 bacteriophage origin of replication; arrow indicates direction of (+) strand synthesis
   5236..5520    +  CDS            tyr (fragment): TYRO_ORYLA - Also known as tyro. Experimental evidence at transcript level: Swiss-Prot protein existence level 2. This is a copper-containing oxidase that functions in the formation of pigments such as melanins and other polyphenolic compounds. From Oryzias latipes (Japanese rice fish) (Japanese killifish).
   6102..6122    +  protein_bind   attB4: mutant version of attB; core recombination site for the Gateway® BP reaction BP Clonase™
   6231..6248    +  promoter       minP (fragment): minimal TATA-box promoter with low basal activity
   6314..6334    +  protein_bind   attB1: mutant version of attB; core recombination site for the Gateway® BP reaction BP Clonase™
   6360..8582    +  CDS            pla2g4a: PA24A_DANRE - Also known as cpla2, pla2g4. Experimental evidence at transcript level: Swiss-Prot protein existence level 2. Selectively hydrolyzes arachidonyl phospholipids in the sn-2 position releasing arachidonic acid. Together with its lysophospholipid activity, it is implicated in the initiation of the inflammatory response. From Danio rerio (Zebrafish) (Brachydanio rerio).
   8610..9316    +  CDS            TagRFP (fragment): monomeric derivative of red fluorescent protein from Entacmaea quadricolor (Merzlyak et al., 2007) mammalian codon-optimized
   9330..9350    -  protein_bind   attB2: mutant version of attB; core recombination site for the Gateway® BP reaction BP Clonase™
   9353..9487    -  polyA_signal   SV40 poly(A) signal: SV40 polyadenylation signal
   9550..13      -  protein_bind   attB3 (across the origin): mutant version of attB; core recombination site for the Gateway® BP reaction BP Clonase™
