[The description below was written by a language model from this plasmid's Addgene catalogue record and pLannotate feature annotations shown in this document.]
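Description:
pDestTol2CG2-QUAS:cPla2-mKate2 is a zebrafish Tol2 transgenesis plasmid of about 9.6 kb, assembled by multisite Gateway cloning into the pDestTol2CG2 destination backbone from the Tol2Kit. It is propagated in E. coli through a high-copy ColE1/pUC-type origin and selected with ampicillin via the β-lactamase gene. An M13/f1 origin fragment and pBluescript-derived remnants (lac promoter/operator, T3 and T7 promoters, MCS fragment) are also annotated. The Tol2 transposon arms are not labelled as such in the feature table. The medaka tyrosinase fragment next to the cassette probably reflects the medaka locus from which Tol2 was originally cloned, but this is an inference rather than something the record states.

The payload lies between the Gateway recombination scars. The region between attB4 and attB1 carries the QUAS enhancer, of which only a minimal TATA-box promoter fragment is annotated. Between attB1 and attB2 is the Danio rerio cytosolic phospholipase A2 gene (pla2g4a/cPla2), fused at its C terminus to the far-red fluorescent protein mKate2. The annotation software labels mKate2 as a TagRFP fragment, since both derive from the same Entacmaea quadricolor protein. An SV40 polyadenylation signal sits between attB2 and attB3. QUAS is the target sequence of the QF transcriptional activator in the Q binary system, so expression of the fusion depends on a QF driver, allowing tissue-restricted expression through driver lines. A separate EGFP cassette in the opposite orientation, with its own SV40 poly(A), corresponds to the cmlc2:EGFP heart marker used to screen for transgenic carriers, although the cmlc2 promoter is not itself annotated.

The construct is intended for generating transgenic zebrafish in which fluorescently tagged cPla2 can be imaged in vivo. The associated study concerns wound-induced calcium patterns and osmotic surveillance.
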