Addgene plasmid #241913: pDestTol2CG2-QUAS:cPla2-mKate2
Purpose: Zebrafish transgenesis plasmid encoding D. rerio cPla2-mKate2, driven by the QUAS enhancer, and including a cmlc2:EGFP cardiac transgenesis marker
Depositing lab: Balázs Enyedi. Depositing organization: Semmelweis University. Publication: Fibroblasts promote osmotic surveillance by wound-induced unique calcium patterns. Fazekas L, Kaszas D, Vamosi B, Tamas SX, Szollosi T, Mihalyi V, Dehne FG, Vago-Kiss K, Al-Sheraji NM, Paulovits B, Roux BT, Enyedi B. J Cell Biol. 2026 Jan 5;225(1):e202501165. doi: 10.1083/jcb.202501165. Epub 2025 Oct 22. PubMed 41123438.
Backbone
  Vector backbone: pDestTol2CG2 (Tol2Kit#395)
  Backbone size w/o insert (bp): 7795
  Total vector size (bp): 9561
  Vector type: zebrafish Tol2 transgenesis
Growth in bacteria
  Bacterial resistance: Ampicillin, 100 μg/mL
  Growth temperature: 37°C
  Growth strain: DH5alpha
  Copy number: Unknown
Gene/Insert
  Gene/Insert name: QUAS enhancer driving cPla2-mKate2
  Species: D. rerio (zebrafish)
  Insert size (bp): 3198
  Promoter: QUAS
  Tag / fusion protein: cPla2 fused to mKate2 (C terminal on insert)
  Cloning method: Gateway Cloning
  Sequencing primers: 5′ caactttgtatagaaaagttg
Terms and licenses: Academic/Nonprofit Terms; Industry Terms: Not Available to Industry
How to cite: pDestTol2CG2-QUAS:cPla2-mKate2 was a gift from Balázs Enyedi (Addgene plasmid # 241913 ; http://n2t.net/addgene:241913 ; RRID:Addgene_241913)
